Addgene plasmid #211700: EGFP-GRAM-H
Purpose: Expression of EGFP-tagged GRAM domain of GRAMD1b carrying a G187L mutation (EGFP-GRAM1b G187L) in mammalian cells
Depositing lab: Yasunori Saheki. Depositing organization: Nanyang Technological University (NTU). Publication: Molecular basis of accessible plasma membrane cholesterol recognition by the GRAM domain of GRAMD1b. Ercan B, Naito T, Koh DHZ, Dharmawan D, Saheki Y. EMBO J. 2021 Mar 15;40(6):e106524. doi: 10.15252/embj.2020106524. Epub 2021 Feb 19. PubMed 33604931.
Backbone
  Vector backbone: pEGFP-C1
  Backbone manufacturer: Clontech
  Backbone size w/o insert (bp): 4731
  Total vector size (bp): 5058
  Vector type: Mammalian Expression
  Selectable markers: Neomycin (select with G418)
Growth in bacteria
  Bacterial resistance: Kanamycin, 50 μg/mL
  Growth temperature: 37°C
  Growth strain: DH5alpha
  Copy number: High Copy
Gene/Insert
  Gene/Insert name: GRAM domain of GRAMD1b/Aster-B (alt name: GRAM1b)
  Species: H. sapiens (human)
  Insert size (bp): 353
  Mutation: Changed Glycine 187 to Leucine
  GenBank ID: NM_020716.4
  Entrez Gene: GRAMD1B (a.k.a. LINC01059)
  Promoter: CMV
  Tag / fusion protein: EGFP (N terminal on insert)
  Cloning method: Restriction Enzyme; 5′ cloning site XhoI (not destroyed); 3′ cloning site KpnI (not destroyed)
  Sequencing primers: 5′ EGFP-C; 3′ SV40pA-R
Terms and licenses: Academic/Nonprofit Terms; Industry Terms: Not Available to Industry
How to cite: EGFP-GRAM-H was a gift from Yasunori Saheki (Addgene plasmid # 211700 ; http://n2t.net/addgene:211700 ; RRID:Addgene_211700)
