[The description below was written by a language model from this plasmid's Addgene catalogue record and pLannotate feature annotations shown in this document.]
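Description:
EGFP-GRAM-H is a mammalian expression plasmid built on the Clontech pEGFP-C1 backbone, with a total size of 5,058 bp. It is propagated in E. coli from a high-copy ColE1/pUC-type origin and also carries an f1 phage origin. One NeoR/KanR (aminoglycoside phosphotransferase) gene provides both selections. A bacterial bla-type promoter drives it for kanamycin resistance in bacteria, and the adjacent SV40 enhancer/early promoter drives it for G418 selection in mammalian cells, with an HSV TK polyadenylation signal downstream. The short "ble", "large T antigen" and bGH poly(A) fragments in the feature table are small partial matches that look like backbone remnants, not functional elements.

The payload is a single fusion open reading frame expressed from the human CMV immediate-early enhancer and promoter and terminated by the SV40 poly(A) signal. EGFP sits at the N terminus. It is followed by a short stretch of multiple cloning site sequence and then by the GRAM domain of human GRAMD1B (also called Aster-B or GRAM1b), an insert of about 350 bp cloned between XhoI and KpnI sites that both remain intact. The domain carries a glycine-to-leucine substitution at position 187 (G187L).

GRAMD1B is a cholesterol transporter that moves cholesterol from the plasma membrane to the endoplasmic reticulum, and its localisation to the plasma membrane depends on membrane cholesterol levels. The associated study examines how the GRAM domain recognises accessible plasma membrane cholesterol. This construct therefore expresses a fluorescent, mutant GRAM domain in mammalian cells, presumably so its membrane localisation can be imaged. The record does not state how the G187L change affects the domain's function.
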