Features (pLannotate 1.2.2; 16 found; start..end, strand, type, name):
     61..364     +  enhancer       CMV enhancer: human cytomegalovirus immediate early enhancer
    365..568     +  promoter       CMV promoter: human cytomegalovirus (CMV) immediate early promoter
    613..1329    +  CDS            EGFP: EGFP is a basic (constitutively fluorescent) green fluorescent protein published in 1996, derived from Aequorea victoria. It is reported to be a rapidly-maturing weak dimer with moderate acid sensitivity.
   1330..1348    +  misc_feature   MCS (fragment): multiple cloning site
   1351..1698    +  CDS            GRAMD1B (fragment): ASTRB_HUMAN - Also known as KIAA1201. Experimental evidence at protein level: Swiss-Prot protein existence level 1. Cholesterol transporter that mediates non-vesicular transport of cholesterol from the plasma membrane (PM) to the endoplasmic reticulum (ER) (By similarity). Contains unique domains for binding cholesterol and the PM, thereby serving as a molecular bridge for the transfer of cholesterol from the PM to the ER (By similarity). Plays a crucial role in cholesterol homeostasis in the adrenal gland and has the unique ability to localize to the PM based on the level of membrane choleste
   1702..1727    +  misc_feature   MCS (fragment): multiple cloning site
   1739..1823    +  CDS            large T antigen (fragment): large T antigen from SV40 (simian virus 40)
   1846..1967    +  polyA_signal   SV40 poly(A) signal: SV40 polyadenylation signal
   2001..2429    -  rep_origin     f1 ori (sequence partly withheld): f1 bacteriophage origin of replication; arrow indicates direction of (+) strand synthesis
   2456..2560    +  promoter       AmpR promoter: bla
   2562..2919    +  promoter       SV40 promoter: SV40 enhancer and early promoter
   2954..3748    +  CDS            NeoR/KanR: aminoglycoside phosphotransferase from Tn5; aph(3')-II (or nptII); confers resistance to neomycin, kanamycin, and G418 (Geneticin®)
   3769..3921    +  CDS            ble (fragment): BLE_KLEPN - Experimental evidence at protein level: Swiss-Prot protein existence level 1. Binding protein with a strong affinity to the bleomycin family of antibiotics. Binds to CL990; an antimitotic-antibiotic compound. From Klebsiella pneumoniae.
   3980..4027    +  polyA_signal   HSV TK poly(A) signal: herpes simplex virus thymidine kinase polyadenylation signal (Cole and Stacy, 1985)
   4118..4134    -  polyA_signal   bGH poly(A) signal (fragment): bovine growth hormone polyadenylation signal
   4356..4944    +  rep_origin     ori: high-copy-number ColE1/pMB1/pBR322/pUC origin of replication
>Addgene plasmid #211700 | EGFP-GRAM-H | addgene full sequence | sequence record 419222 | Addgene NGS Result
TAGTTATTAATAGTAATCAATTACGGGGTCATTAGTTCATAGCCCATATATGGAGTTCCGCGTTACATAA
CTTACGGTAAATGGCCCGCCTGGCTGACCGCCCAACGACCCCCGCCCATTGACGTCAATAATGACGTATG
TTCCCATAGTAACGCCAATAGGGACTTTCCATTGACGTCAATGGGTGGAGTATTTACGGTAAACTGCCCA
CTTGGCAGTACATCAAGTGTATCATATGCCAAGTACGCCCCCTATTGACGTCAATGACGGTAAATGGCCC
GCCTGGCATTATGCCCAGTACATGACCTTATGGGACTTTCCTACTTGGCAGTACATCTACGTATTAGTCA
TCGCTATTACCATGGTGATGCGGTTTTGGCAGTACATCAATGGGCGTGGATAGCGGTTTGACTCACGGGG
ATTTCCAAGTCTCCACCCCATTGACGTCAATGGGAGTTTGTTTTGGCACCAAAATCAACGGGACTTTCCA
AAATGTCGTAACAACTCCGCCCCATTGACGCAAATGGGCGGTAGGCGTGTACGGTGGGAGGTCTATATAA
GCAGAGCTGGTTTAGTGAACCGTCAGATCCGCTAGCGCTACCGGTCGCCACCATGGTGAGCAAGGGCGAG
GAGCTGTTCACCGGGGTGGTGCCCATCCTGGTCGAGCTGGACGGCGACGTAAACGGCCACAAGTTCAGCG
TGTCCGGCGAGGGCGAGGGCGATGCCACCTACGGCAAGCTGACCCTGAAGTTCATCTGCACCACCGGCAA
GCTGCCCGTGCCCTGGCCCACCCTCGTGACCACCCTGACCTACGGCGTGCAGTGCTTCAGCCGCTACCCC
GACCACATGAAGCAGCACGACTTCTTCAAGTCCGCCATGCCCGAAGGCTACGTCCAGGAGCGCACCATCT
TCTTCAAGGACGACGGCAACTACAAGACCCGCGCCGAGGTGAAGTTCGAGGGCGACACCCTGGTGAACCG
CATCGAGCTGAAGGGCATCGACTTCAAGGAGGACGGCAACATCCTGGGGCACAAGCTGGAGTACAACTAC
AACAGCCACAACGTCTATATCATGGCCGACAAGCAGAAGAACGGCATCAAGGTGAACTTCAAGATCCGCC
ACAACATCGAGGACGGCAGCGTGCAGCTCGCCGACCACTACCAGCAGAACACCCCCATCGGCGACGGCCC
CGTGCTGCTGCCCGACAACCACTACCTGAGCACCCAGTCCGCCCTGAGCAAAGACCCCAACGAGAAGCGC
GATCACATGGTCCTGCTGGAGTTCGTGACCGCCGCCGGGATCACTCTCGGCATGGACGAGCTGTACAAGT
CCGGACTCAGATCTCGAGAAAAGCAGAGAAATGAAGACTTCAGAAAGCTCTTTAAGCAGCTTCCAGACAC
GGAGCGCCTCATTGTTGATTACTCATGTGCACTCCAAAGAGACATTCTCCTTCAGGGCCGACTCTACCTC
TCTGAAAATTGGATCTGCTTCTACAGCAACATCTTCCGCTGGGAAACTCTGCTGACAGTCCGTTTGAAAG
ACATCTGTTCCATGACTAAAGAAAAAACAGCTCGCCTCATTCCCAATGCCATCCAAGTTTGCACTGATTC
AGAAAAGCACTTCTTCACTTCGTTTCTCGCCCGGGATAGGACATATATGATGATGTTCCGGCTCTGGCAG
AATGCTCTCCTTGAAAAGTGAGGTACCGCGGGCCCGGGATCCACCGGATCTAGATAACTGATCATAATCA
GCCATACCACATTTGTAGAGGTTTTACTTGCTTTAAAAAACCTCCCACACCTCCCCCTGAACCTGAAACA
TAAAATGAATGCAATTGTTGTTGTTAACTTGTTTATTGCAGCTTATAATGGTTACAAATAAAGCAATAGC
ATCACAAATTTCACAAATAAAGCATTTTTTTCACTGCATTCTAGTTGTGGTTTGTCCAAACTCATCAATG
TATCTTAACGCGTAAATTGTAAGCGTTAATATTTTGTTAAAATTCGCGTTAAATTTTTGTTAAATCAGCT
CATTTTTTAACCAATAGGCCGAAATCGGCAAAATCCCTTATAAATCAAAAGAATAGACCGAGATAGGGT
[37 nt withheld, positions 2100-2136]
AAAGAACGTGGACTCCAACGTCAAAGG
[49 nt withheld, positions 2164-2212]
T
[91 nt withheld, positions 2214-2304]
G
[124 nt withheld, positions 2306-2429]
CAGGTGGCACTTTTCGGGGAAATGTGCGCGGAACCCCTATTTGTTTATTTTTCTAAATACATTCAAATAT
GTATCCGCTCATGAGACAATAACCCTGATAAATGCTTCAATAATATTGAAAAAGGAAGAGTCCTGAGGCG
GAAAGAACCAGCTGTGGAATGTGTGTCAGTTAGGGTGTGGAAAGTCCCCAGGCTCCCCAGCAGGCAGAAG
TATGCAAAGCATGCATCTCAATTAGTCAGCAACCAGGTGTGGAAAGTCCCCAGGCTCCCCAGCAGGCAGA
AGTATGCAAAGCATGCATCTCAATTAGTCAGCAACCATAGTCCCGCCCCTAACTCCGCCCATCCCGCCCC
TAACTCCGCCCAGTTCCGCCCATTCTCCGCCCCATGGCTGACTAATTTTTTTTATTTATGCAGAGGCCGA
GGCCGCCTCGGCCTCTGAGCTATTCCAGAAGTAGTGAGGAGGCTTTTTTGGAGGCCTAGGCTTTTGCAAA
GATCGATCAAGAGACAGGATGAGGATCGTTTCGCATGATTGAACAAGATGGATTGCACGCAGGTTCTCCG
GCCGCTTGGGTGGAGAGGCTATTCGGCTATGACTGGGCACAACAGACAATCGGCTGCTCTGATGCCGCCG
TGTTCCGGCTGTCAGCGCAGGGGCGCCCGGTTCTTTTTGTCAAGACCGACCTGTCCGGTGCCCTGAATGA
ACTGCAAGACGAGGCAGCGCGGCTATCGTGGCTGGCCACGACGGGCGTTCCTTGCGCAGCTGTGCTCGAC
GTTGTCACTGAAGCGGGAAGGGACTGGCTGCTATTGGGCGAAGTGCCGGGGCAGGATCTCCTGTCATCTC
ACCTTGCTCCTGCCGAGAAAGTATCCATCATGGCTGATGCAATGCGGCGGCTGCATACGCTTGATCCGGC
TACCTGCCCATTCGACCACCAAGCGAAACATCGCATCGAGCGAGCACGTACTCGGATGGAAGCCGGTCTT
GTCGATCAGGATGATCTGGACGAAGAGCATCAGGGGCTCGCGCCAGCCGAACTGTTCGCCAGGCTCAAGG
CGAGCATGCCCGACGGCGAGGATCTCGTCGTGACCCATGGCGATGCCTGCTTGCCGAATATCATGGTGGA
AAATGGCCGCTTTTCTGGATTCATCGACTGTGGCCGGCTGGGTGTGGCGGACCGCTATCAGGACATAGCG
TTGGCTACCCGTGATATTGCTGAAGAGCTTGGCGGCGAATGGGCTGACCGCTTCCTCGTGCTTTACGGTA
TCGCCGCTCCCGATTCGCAGCGCATCGCCTTCTATCGCCTTCTTGACGAGTTCTTCTGAGCGGGACTCTG
GGGTTCGAAATGACCGACCAAGCGACGCCCAACCTGCCATCACGAGATTTCGATTCCACCGCCGCCTTCT
ATGAAAGGTTGGGCTTCGGAATCGTTTTCCGGGACGCCGGCTGGATGATCCTCCAGCGCGGGGATCTCAT
GCTGGAGTTCTTCGCCCACCCTAGGGGGAGGCTAACTGAAACACGGAAGGAGACAATACCGGAAGGAACC
CGCGCTATGACGGCAATAAAAAGACAGAATAAAACGCACGGTGTTGGGTCGTTTGTTCATAAACGCGGGG
TTCGGTCCCAGGGCTGGCACTCTGTCGATACCCCACCGAGACCCCATTGGGGCCAATACGCCCGCGTTTC
TTCCTTTTCCCCACCCCACCCCCCAAGTTCGGGTGAAGGCCCAGGGCTCGCAGCCAACGTCGGGGCGGCA
GGCCCTGCCATAGCCTCAGGTTACTCATATATACTTTAGATTGATTTAAAACTTCATTTTTAATTTAAAA
GGATCTAGGTGAAGATCCTTTTTGATAATCTCATGACCAAAATCCCTTAACGTGAGTTTTCGTTCCACTG
AGCGTCAGACCCCGTAGAAAAGATCAAAGGATCTTCTTGAGATCCTTTTTTTCTGCGCGTAATCTGCTGC
TTGCAAACAAAAAAACCACCGCTACCAGCGGTGGTTTGTTTGCCGGATCAAGAGCTACCAACTCTTTTTC
CGAAGGTAACTGGCTTCAGCAGAGCGCAGATACCAAATACTGTTCTTCTAGTGTAGCCGTAGTTAGGCCA
CCACTTCAAGAACTCTGTAGCACCGCCTACATACCTCGCTCTGCTAATCCTGTTACCAGTGGCTGCTGCC
AGTGGCGATAAGTCGTGTCTTACCGGGTTGGACTCAAGACGATAGTTACCGGATAAGGCGCAGCGGTCGG
GCTGAACGGGGGGTTCGTGCACACAGCCCAGCTTGGAGCGAACGACCTACACCGAACTGAGATACCTACA
GCGTGAGCTATGAGAAAGCGCCACGCTTCCCGAAGGGAGAAAGGCGGACAGGTATCCGGTAAGCGGCAGG
GTCGGAACAGGAGAGCGCACGAGGGAGCTTCCAGGGGGAAACGCCTGGTATCTTTATAGTCCTGTCGGGT
TTCGCCACCTCTGACTTGAGCGTCGATTTTTGTGATGCTCGTCAGGGGGGCGGAGCCTATGGAAAAACGC
CAGCAACGCGGCCTTTTTACGGTTCCTGGCCTTTTGCTGGCCTTTTGCTCACATGTTCTTTCCTGCGTTA
TCCCCTGATTCTGTGGATAACCGTATTACCGCCATGCAT
